>Addgene plasmid #186092 | pIG-738pUC19-tNGFR-P2A-Kindlin-3 | addgene full sequence | sequence record 367779 | Addgene NGS Result
ACCTTCGAGCTCGGTACCCGGGGAGCACGGTGGTCCTGAGTGAGCCCCTTCTTACCCGGCCTCAGTCTGC
CCGCCTGTAGGATGGGAGCGGATTGGACTACATGGTCTCTGAGGGCCCTCGCGGCTCAAGCGCCAGCGCT
GGAGAGAGAGTCTGAGGGTACCACGGGCGTGCTGGCCTGGGTGCTCACTCCCGCCCTCCTTCATGAGCGG
CTTTCCTCTGGGTGTGTCCAGGGCATCACAGAGCTCTTCTGCCCAAACCCGGAGGCCTACCAGGGCCTGC
CCACCTTGCGTCGTTCCACACTCTCTGTAGCAGCAGCCGCAGCCATGGGTGCTGGTGCAACGGGGAGGGC
TATGGATGGACCAAGGCTCCTTCTTCTTTTGCTCTTGGGCGTTAGTCTGGGTGGAGCTAAAGAGGCATGC
CCCACCGGACTTTACACACATTCCGGTGAGTGTTGCAAGGCCTGCAACCTGGGAGAAGGCGTCGCTCAAC
CCTGCGGGGCGAATCAAACCGTATGCGAACCTTGCCTCGATTCTGTTACATTCTCCGATGTCGTCTCTGC
GACGGAACCCTGCAAGCCATGCACGGAATGTGTCGGGTTGCAAAGTATGTCAGCTCCTTGCGTTGAAGCA
GACGATGCGGTGTGTAGATGTGCCTATGGGTATTATCAAGACGAAACGACGGGACGGTGTGAAGCATGTC
GAGTATGCGAGGCGGGCAGTGGCCTCGTCTTCTCTTGTCAGGACAAGCAAAACACTGTCTGTGAAGAATG
CCCTGATGGGACTTATAGTGATGAGGCGAATCACGTCGATCCATGTCTTCCCTGTACTGTCTGTGAAGAC
ACTGAGAGACAATTGCGAGAGTGTACGCGATGGGCCGACGCAGAGTGCGAGGAGATCCCAGGTCGATGGA
TAACCAGGTCAACCCCTCCTGAGGGATCTGATAGTACCGCGCCCTCCACCCAAGAACCCGAAGCTCCACC
TGAGCAAGACCTCATAGCGTCCACAGTAGCAGGAGTTGTCACAACCGTCATGGGAAGTTCACAACCAGTA
GTTACCAGGGGTACCACGGATAACCTCATTCCGGTGTACTGCAGCATTCTCGCCGCTGTGGTTGTCGGAC
TTGTTGCATACATTGCCTTCAAACGCTGGAATAGCCGCGCCAAGCGCTCGGGTTCGGGTGCCACCAACTT
CAGCCTGCTGAAGCAGGCCGGCGACGTGGAGGAGAACCCCGGCCCCGCGGGGATGAAAACTGCTTCTGGG
GACTACATCGACTCGTCATGGGAGCTGCGGGTGTTTGTGGGAGAGGAGGACCCAGAGGCCGAGTCGGTCA
CCCTGCGGGTCACTGGGGAGTCGCACATCGGCGGGGTGCTCCTGAAGATTGTGGAGCAGATCAGTGAGTG
TCCGCTGCCCGCTTGCTGAACTCGGCACCATGGGCGGCCGCCACGGGTGTCTCTGGGCACTTCCGGGCCA
TCCCTGCTGCTCAGCTCCCGATAATGGTGTCACGGTGACTCAGGCATTAGCTTAATCATTTGGTTCTCCT
CTAGAGTCGACCTGCAGAGGCTAGGTGGAGGCTCAGTGATGATAAGTCTGCGATGGTGGATGCATGTGTC
ATGGTCATAGCTGTTTCCTGTGTGAAATTGTTATCCGCTCAGAGGGCACAATCCTATTCCGCGCTATCCG
ACAATCTCCAAGACATTAGGTGGAGTTCAGTTCGGCGTATGGCATATGTCGCTGGAAAGAACATGTGAGC
AAAAGGCCAGCAAAAGGCCAGGAACCGTAAAAAGGCCGCGTTGCTGGCGTTTTTCCATAGGCTCCGCCCC
CCTGACGAGCATCACAAAAATCGACGCTCAAGTCAGAGGTGGCGAAACCCGACAGGACTATAAAGATACC
AGGCGTTTCCCCCTGGAAGCTCCCTCGTGCGCTCTCCTGTTCCGACCCTGCCGCTTACCGGATACCTGTC
CGCCTTTCTCCCTTCGGGAAGCGTGGCGCTTTCTCATAGCTCACGCTGTAGGTATCTCAGTTCGGTGTAG
GTCGTTCGCTCCAAGCTGGGCTGTGTGCACGAACCCCCCGTTCAGCCCGACCGCTGCGCCTTATCCGGTA
ACTATCGTCTTGAGTCCAACCCGGTAAGACACGACTTATCGCCACTGGCAGCAGCCACTGGTAACAGGAT
TAGCAGAGCGAGGTATGTAGGCGGTGCTACAGAGTTCTTGAAGTGGTGGCCTAACTACGGCTACACTAGA
AGAACAGTATTTGGTATCTGCGCTCTGCTGAAGCCAGTTACCTTCGGAAAAAGAGTTGGTAGCTCTTGAT
CCGGCAAACAAACCACCGCTGGTAGCGGTGGTTTTTTTGTTTGCAAGCAGCAGATTACGCGCAGAAAAAA
AGGATCTCAAGAAGATCCTTTGATCTTTTCTACGGGGTCTGACGCTCTATTCAACAAAGCCGCCGTCCCG
TCAAGTCAGCGTAAATGGGTAGGGGGCTTCAAATCGTCCTCGTGATACCAATTCGGAGCCTGCTTTTTTG
TACAAACTTGTTGATAATGGCAATTCAAGGATCTTCACCTAGATCCTTTTAAATTAAAAATGAAGTTTTA
AATCAATCTAAAGTATATATGAGTAAACTTGGTCTGACAGTTACCAATGCTTAATCAGTGAGGCACCTAT
CTCAGCGATCTGTCTATTTCGTTCATCCATAGTTGCCTGACTCCCCGTCGTGTAGATAACTACGATACGG
GAGGGCTTACCATCTGGCCCCAGTGCTGCAATGATACCGCGAGAGCCACGCTCACCGGCTCCAGATTTAT
CAGCAATAAACCAGCCAGCCGGAAGGGCCGAGCGCAGAAGTGGTCCTGCAACTTTATCCGCCTCCATCCA
GTCTATTAATTGTTGCCGGGAAGCTAGAGTAAGTAGTTCGCCAGTTAATAGTTTGCGCAACGTTGTTGCC
ATTGCTACAGGCATCGTGGTGTCACGCTCGTCGTTTGGTATGGCTTCATTCAGCTCCGGTTCCCAACGAT
CAAGGCGAGTTACATGATCCCCCATGTTGTGCAAAAAAGCGGTTAGCTCCTTCGGTCCTCCGATCGTTGT
CAGAAGTAAGTTGGCCGCAGTGTTATCACTCATGGTTATGGCAGCACTGCATAATTCTCTTACTGTCATG
CCATCCGTAAGATGCTTTTCTGTGACTGGTGAGTACTCAACCAAGTCATTCTGAGAATAGTGTATGCGGC
GACCGAGTTGCTCTTGCCCGGCGTCAATACGGGATAATACCGCGCCACATAGCAGAACTTTAAAAGTGCT
CATCATTGGAAAACGTTCTTCGGGGCGAAAACTCTCAAGGATCTTACCGCTGTTGAGATCCAGTTCGATG
TAACCCACTCGTGCACCCAACTGATCTTCAGCATCTTTTACTTTCACCAGCGTTTCTGGGTGAGCAAAAA
CAGGAAGGCAAAATGCCGCAAAAAAGGGAATAAGGGCGACACGGAAATGTTGAATACTCATACTCTTCCT
TTTTCAATATTATTGAAGCATTTATCAGGGTTATTGTCTCATGAGCGGATACATATTTGAATGTATTTAG
AAAAATAAACAAATAGGGGTTCCGCGCACATTTCCCCGAAAAGTGCCAGATACCTGAAACAAAACCCATC
GTACGGCCAAGGAAGTCTCCAATAACTGTGATCCACCACAAGCGCCAGGGTTTTCCCAGTCACGACGTTG
TAAAACGACGGCCAGTCATGCATAATCCGCACGCATCTGGAATAAGGAAGTGCCATTCCGCCTG
Features (pLannotate 1.2.2; 8 found; start..end, strand, type, name):
      4..24      +  misc_feature   MCS (fragment): pUC18/19 multiple cloning site
    325..1275    +  CDS            NGFR (fragment): TNR16_HUMAN - Also known as TNFRSF16. Experimental evidence at protein level: Swiss-Prot protein existence level 1. Low affinity receptor which can bind to NGF, BDNF, NTF3, and NTF4. Forms a heterodimeric receptor with SORCS2 that binds the precursor forms of NGF, BDNF and NTF3 with high affinity, and has much lower affinity for mature NGF and BDNF (PubMed:24908487). Plays an important role in differentiation and survival of specific neuronal populations during development (By similarity). Can mediate cell survival as well as cell death of neural cells. Plays a role in the inactivation of RHOA
   1537..1557    +  misc_feature   MCS (fragment): pUC18/19 multiple cloning site
   1802..2390    -  rep_origin     ori: high-copy-number ColE1/pMB1/pBR322/pUC origin of replication
   2507..2531    -  protein_bind   attB1: mutant version of attB; recombination site for the Gateway® BP reaction BP Clonase™
   2631..3491    -  CDS            AmpR: β-lactamase; bla; confers resistance to ampicillin, carbenicillin, and related antibiotics
   3492..3596    -  promoter       AmpR promoter: bla
   3683..3726    -  CDS            lacZα (fragment): LacZα fragment of β-galactosidase; lacZ fragment
