[The description below was written by a language model from this plasmid's Addgene catalogue record and pLannotate feature annotations shown in this document.]
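Description:
pIG-738pUC19-tNGFR-P2A-Kindlin-3 is a small (about 3.8 kb) pUC19-based plasmid catalogued as a CRISPR vector. It serves as a homology-directed repair donor template rather than as an expression construct. It is propagated in E. coli as a high-copy plasmid through the ColE1/pUC origin and selected with ampicillin via the β-lactamase gene and its native bla promoter. Remnants of the pUC19 multiple cloning site flank the insert, and a short lacZα fragment remains, consistent with the payload having been cloned into the polylinker. A short match to an attB1 Gateway site is also annotated in the backbone between the origin and AmpR, but nothing in the record suggests it has a functional role here.

The payload is a knock-in cassette aimed at the human FERMT3 locus, which encodes Kindlin-3. The annotated core is a partial NGFR coding sequence, corresponding to the truncated low-affinity nerve growth factor receptor (tNGFR). This form is widely used as a signalling-deficient cell-surface marker for antibody-based detection or enrichment of edited cells. The plasmid name indicates that tNGFR is joined to the Kindlin-3 sequence by a P2A self-cleaving peptide, so a correctly integrated cassette should yield both proteins from a single endogenous transcript. No mammalian promoter is annotated, which fits expression driven by the target locus after integration. The unannotated stretches on either side of the NGFR fragment presumably contain the P2A and FERMT3 homology sequences, although the feature table does not identify them and the arm lengths are not stated. The stated purpose is knock-in of truncated NGFR to a target gene, in work on high-yield genome engineering of primary cells.
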