Addgene plasmid #186092: pIG-738pUC19-tNGFR-P2A-Kindlin-3
Purpose: Knockin of truncated NGFR to target gene
Depositing lab: Alexander Marson. Depositing organization: J. David Gladstone Institutes. Publication: High-yield genome engineering in primary cells using a hybrid ssDNA repair template and small-molecule cocktails. Shy BR, Vykunta VS, Ha A, Talbot A, Roth TL, Nguyen DN, Pfeifer WG, Chen YY, Blaeschke F, Shifrut E, Vedova S, Mamedov MR, Chung JJ, Li H, Yu R, Wu D, Wolf J, Martin TG, Castro CE, Ye L, Esensten JH, Eyquem J, Marson A. Nat Biotechnol. 2022 Aug 25:10.1038/s41587-022-01418-8. doi: 10.1038/s41587-022-01418-8. PubMed 36008610.
Backbone
  Vector backbone: PUC19
  Vector type: CRISPR
Growth in bacteria
  Bacterial resistance: Ampicillin, 100 μg/mL
  Growth temperature: 37°C
  Growth strain: DH5alpha
  Copy number: High Copy
Gene/Insert
  Gene/Insert name: KINDLIN3
  Species: H. sapiens (human)
  Mutation: WT with tNGFR sequence
  Entrez Gene: FERMT3 (a.k.a. KIND3, MIG-2, MIG2B, UNC112C, URP2, URP2SF)
  Cloning method: Unknown
Terms and licenses: Academic/Nonprofit Terms; Industry Terms: Not Available to Industry
Depositor comments: Please visit https://www.biorxiv.org/content/10.1101/2021.09.02.458799v1 for bioRxiv preprint.
How to cite: pIG-738pUC19-tNGFR-P2A-Kindlin-3 was a gift from Alexander Marson (Addgene plasmid # 186092 ; http://n2t.net/addgene:186092 ; RRID:Addgene_186092)
